>Addgene plasmid #20122 | PCRII-zSynB | depositor partial sequence | sequence record 9479 | Author sequence
GAATGTCCCATGATGCTCTGCTTCTTGCCTGAGAGAATAGTTTATTAGCTGCTGAATATCATCATGTTAA
ACCTCTGAAGAACAACAAATAATCTTCAACTTCAGAAAACAAACACACTCGTCTCTTGCTTTCTCCTCAC
AATCAGCCTTTACTTACCTCACGCTCCACATATAGACATACTGAAATAGTATTGTTGTGTAACACTATCT
AGCTATGCAATATTAATAAGATATGTATAATGTGCGGTTCGTGTCATTCTCACATTTGTGCAGATTTCGT
ATGCATGTGCTTGTGATTTGGAGATTTACATGAAGACAAAGTCGCCTTTCTTACCTGCCCTGAAACTGGA
GGCTTTCTTACCTGACCAGTTTCCTCCACCCAGTGCAATGAGGTTAGAAAGATGATGATGATGGTGATGA
GTTGGATACTTACTGTGAGCAAAGATACTATAT
