>Addgene plasmid #20122 | PCRII-zSynB | addgene partial sequence | sequence record 25833 | SP6 5'-ATTTAGGTGACACTATAG-3'
CNCAGCTGGTCCGAGCTCGGATCCCTAGTAACGGCCGCCAGTGTGCTGGAATTCGCCCTTATATAGTATC
TTTGCTCACAGTAAGTATCCAACTCATCACCATCATCATCATCTTTCTAACCTCATTGCACTGGGTGGAG
GAAACTGGTCAGGTAAGAAAGCCTCCAGTTTCAGGGCAGGTAAGAAAGGCGACTTTGTCTTCATGTAAAT
CTCCAAATCACAAGCACATGCATACGAAATCTGCACAAATGTGAGAATGACACGAACCGCACATTATACA
TATCTTATTAATATTGCATAGCTAGATAGTGTTACACAACAATACTATTTCAGTATATCTATATGTGGCG
CGTGAGGTAAGTAAAGGCTGATTGTGAGGAGAAAGCAAGAGACGAGTGTGTTTGTTTTCTGAAGTTGAAG
ATTATTTGTTGTTCTTCAGAGGTTTAACATGATGATACTCAGCAGCTAATAAACTCTTCTCTCAGGCAAG
AAGCAGAGCATCATGGGACATTCAAGGGCGAATTCTGCAGATATCCATCACACTGGCGGCCGCTCGAGCA
TGCATCTAGAGGGCCCAATTCGCCCTATAGTGAGTCGTATTACAATTCACTGGCCGTCGTTTTACAACGT
CGTGACTGGGAAAACCCTGGCGTTACCCAACTTAATCGCCTTGCAGCACATCCCCCTTTCGCCAGCTGGC
GTAATAGCGAAGAGGCCCGCACCGATCGCCCTTCCCAACAGTTGCGCAGCCTGATGGANAANGNANCCCC
CNTGNACCGCNCATANNCNCGCGGGNGTGGGGTACCCNCACGGGCN
