[The description below was written by a language model from this plasmid's Addgene catalogue record.]
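Description:
PCRII-zSynB is an in situ hybridization probe template built in the commercial pCRII-TOPO cloning vector (backbone about 3.96 kb), into which a 453 bp fragment of a zebrafish (Danio rerio) synuclein gene, named zSynB by the depositor, was inserted by TOPO cloning. It is a high-copy bacterial plasmid selected with ampicillin. The record also lists a neomycin/G418 marker, which most likely reflects the kanamycin/neomycin resistance gene carried on this backbone rather than any intended use in eukaryotic cell selection, since the vector is not designed for expression in animal cells. No feature table is provided, so the origin of replication and the exact arrangement of elements are not documented here.

The useful feature of this backbone is that the cloning site is flanked by opposing bacteriophage promoters, T7 on one side and SP6 on the other, which also serve as the sequencing primer sites. This allows either strand of the insert to be transcribed in vitro to produce labelled riboprobes. According to the depositor, the antisense probe is made by linearizing with XhoI and transcribing with SP6. By implication, T7 would yield the sense strand, though the record does not give an enzyme for that control. The construct is used to visualize the spatial expression pattern of this synuclein transcript in zebrafish embryos or tissue. Gene nomenclature in the record is not entirely consistent: the alternative names include sncgb, while the linked gene entry is sncga, so the precise paralogue should be confirmed from the sequence.
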