Addgene plasmid #20122: PCRII-zSynB
Depositing lab: Aaron Gitler. Depositing organization: University of Pennsylvania.
Backbone
  Vector backbone: PCRII-TOPO
  Backbone manufacturer: Invitrogen
  Backbone size w/o insert (bp): 3961
  Vector type: in-situ
  Selectable markers: Neomycin (select with G418)
Growth in bacteria
  Bacterial resistance: Ampicillin, 100 μg/mL
  Growth temperature: 37°C
  Growth strain: DH5alpha
  Copy number: High Copy
Gene/Insert
  Gene/Insert name: zSynB (alt names: sncgb; zgc:110133)
  Species: D. rerio (zebrafish)
  Insert size (bp): 453
  Entrez Gene: sncga (a.k.a. MGC123342, im:6900770, zgc:110133, zgc:123342)
  Cloning method: TOPO Cloning; 5′ cloning site TOPO (unknown if destroyed); 3′ cloning site TOPO (unknown if destroyed)
  Sequencing primers: 5′ T7; 3′ SP6
Terms and licenses: Academic/Nonprofit Terms; Industry Terms: Not Available to Industry
Depositor comments: zSynB in situ probe. For antisense, cut with XhoI and transcribe with SP6
How to cite: PCRII-zSynB was a gift from Aaron Gitler (Addgene plasmid # 20122 ; http://n2t.net/addgene:20122 ; RRID:Addgene_20122)
